>Addgene plasmid #186562 | pBS10-ribE-dddAI-FLAG | addgene full sequence | sequence record 367520 | Addgene NGS Result
GGTCGAGGTGGCCCGGCTCCATGCACCGCGACGCAACGCGGGGAGGCAGACAAGGTATAGGGCGGCGCCT
ACAATCCATGCCAACCCGTTCCATGTGCTCGCCGAGGCGGCATAAATCGCCGTGACGATCAGCGGTCCAA
TGATCGAAGTTAGGCTGGTAAGAGCCGCGAGCGATCCTTGAAGCTGTCCCTGATGGTCGTCATCTACCTG
CCTGGACAGCATGGCCTGCAACGCGGGCATCCCGATGCCGCCGGAAGCGAGAAGAATCATAATGGGGAAG
GCCATCCAGCCTCGCGTCGCGAACGCCAGCAAGACGTAGCCCAGCGCGTCGGCCGAATTTTGCAAAAAGT
TGTTGACTTTATCTACAAGGTGTGGCATAATGTGTGTCTCGAGATACGACTCACTATAGGTACCGGTGAT
ACCAGCATCGTCTTGATGCCCTTGGCAGCACCCTGCTAAGGAGGTAACAACAAGATGATGTACGCAGACG
ATTTCGACGGCGAAATTGAGATCGATGAGGTTGATAGCTTGGTCGAGTTCCTCAGCAGAAGACCTGCATT
TGACGCAAATAATTTTGTTTTGACGTTTGAGGAAAGTGGTTTTCCTCAATTGAATATTTTTGCAAAAAAC
GATATCGCCGTTGTTTATTATATGGACATCGGCGAGAATTTCGTTTCGAAAGGCAATTCTGCGTCAGGTG
GTACGGAGAAGTTTTACGAGAATAAGCTTGGCGGGGAAGTAGACCTGTCGAAAGATTGCGTTGTGAGTAA
AGAGCAAATGATTGAAGCGGCAAAGCAGTTTTTTGCTACGAAGCAACGGCCCGAGCAACTGACATGGAGC
GAGTTGGACTACAAAGACGACGACGACAAATGAGAGCTCGGCTGCTAACAAAGCCCGAAAGGAAGCTGAG
TTGGCTGCTGCCACCGCTGAGCAATAACTAGCATAACCCCTTGGGGCCTCTAAACGGGTCTTGAGGGGTT
TTTTGGTCGACGCTCTCCCTTATGCGACTCCTGCATTAGGAAGCAGCCCAGTAGTAGGTTGAGGCCGTTG
AGCACCGCCGCCGCAAGGAATGGTGCATGCAAGGAGATGGCGCCCAACAGTCCCCCGGCCACGGGGCCTG
CCACCATACCCACGCCGAAACAAGCGCTCATGAGCCCGAAGTGGCGAGCCCGATCTTCCCCATCGGTGAT
GTCGGCGATATAGGCGCCAGCAACCGCACCTGTGGCGCCGGTGATGCCGGCCACGATGCGTCCGGCGTAG
AGGATCCACAGGACGGGTGTGGTCGCCATGATCGCGTAGTCGATAGTGGCTCCAAGTAGCGAAGCGAGCA
GGACTGGGCGGCGGCCAAAGCGGTCGGACAGTGCTCCGAGAACGGGTGCGCATAGAAATTGCATCAACGC
ATATAGCGCTAGCAGCACGCCATAGTGACTGGCGATGCTGTCGGAATGGACGATATCCCGCAAGAGGCCC
GGCAGTACCGGCATAACCAAGCCTATGCCTACAGCATCCAGGGTGACGGTGCCGAGGATGACGATGAGCG
CATTGTTAGATTTCATACACGGTGCCTGACTGCGTTAGCAATTTAACTGTGATAAACTACCGCATTAAAG
CTTATCGATGATAAGCTGTCAAACATGAGAATTACAACTTATATCGTATGGGGCTGACTTCAGGTGCTAC
ATTTGAAGAGATAAATTGCACTGAAATCTAGAAATATTTTATCTGATTAATAAGATGATCTTCTTGAGAT
CGTTTTGGTCTGCGCGTAATCTCTTGCTCTGAAAACGAAAAAACCGCCTTGCAGGGCGGTTTTTCGAAGG
TTCTCTGAGCTACCAACTCTTTGAACCGAGGTAACTGGCTTGGAGGAGCGCAGTCACCAAAACTTGTCCT
TTCAGTTTAGCCTTAACCGGCGCATGACTTCAAGACTAACTCCTCTAAATCAATTACCAGTGGCTGCTGC
CAGTGGTGCTTTTGCATGTCTTTCCGGGTTGGACTCAAGACGATAGTTACCGGATAAGGCGCAGCGGTCG
GACTGAACGGGGGGTTCGTGCATACAGTCCAGCTTGGAGCGAACTGCCTACCCGGAACTGAGTGTCAGGC
GTGGAATGAGACAAACGCGGCCATAACAGCGGAATGACACCGGTAAACCGAAAGGCAGGAACAGGAGAGC
GCACGAGGGAGCCGCCAGGGGGAAACGCCTGGTATCTTTATAGTCCTGTCGGGTTTCGCCACCACTGATT
TGAGCGTCAGATTTCGTGATGCTTGTCAGGGGGGCGGAGCCTATGGAAAAACGGCTTTGCCGCGGATGTA
TGCTATACGAAGTTATGCGATCGCCTCTCGCCTGTCCCCTCAGTTCAGTAATTTCCTGCATTTGCCTGTT
TCCAGTCGGTAGATATTCCACAAAACAGCAGGGAAGCAGCGCTTTTCCGCTGCATAACCCTGCTTCGGGG
TCATTATAGCGATTTTTTCGGTATATCCATCCTTTTTCGCACGATATACAGGATTTTGCCAAAGGGTTCG
TGTAGACTTTCCTTGGTGTATCCAACGGCGTCAGCCGGGCAGGATAGGTGAAGTAGGCCCACCCGCGAGC
GGGTGTTCCTTCTTCACTGTCCCTTATTCGCACCTGGCGGTGCTCAACGGGAATCCTGCTCTGCGAGGCT
GGCCGGCTACCGCCGGCGTAACAGATGAGGGCAAGCGGCGGAGAATTACAACTTATATCGTATGGGGCTG
ACTTCAGGTGCTACATTTGAAGAGATAAATTGCACTGAAACCGCGGCCCTCTCACTTCCCTGTTAAGTAT
CTTCCTGGCATCTTCCAGGAAATCTCCGCCCCGTTCGTAAGCCATTTCCGCTCGCCGCAGTCGAACGACC
GAGCGTAGCGAGTCAGTGAGCGAGGAAGCGGAATATATCCTGTATCACATATTCTGCTGACGCACCGGTG
CAGCCTTTTTTCTCCTGCCACATGAAGCACTTCACTGACACCCTCATCAGTGCCAACATAGTAAGCCAGT
ATACACTCCGCTAGCGCTGATGTCCGGCGGTGCTTTTGCCGTTACGCACCACCCCGTCAGTAGCTGAACA
GGAGGGACAGCTGATAGAAACAGAAGCCACTGGAGCACCTCAAAAACACCATCATACACTAAATCAGTAA
GTTGGCAGCATCACCCGACGCACTTTGCGCCGAATAAATACCTGTGACGGAAGATCACTTCGCAGAATAA
ATAAATCCTGGTGTCCCTGTTGATACCGGGAAGCCCTGGGCCAACTTTTGGCGAAAATGAGACGTTGATC
GGCACGTAAGAGGTTCCAACTTTCACCATAATGAAATAAGATCACTACCGGGCGTATTTTTTGAGTTATC
GAGATTTTCAGGAGCTAAGGAAGCTAAAATGGAGAAAAAAATCACTGGATATACCACCGTTGATATATCC
CAATGGCATCGTAAAGAACATTTTGAGGCATTTCAGTCAGTTGCTCAATGTACCTATAACCAGACCGTTC
AGCTGGATATTACGGCCTTTTTAAAGACCGTAAAGAAAAATAAGCACAAGTTTTATCCGGCCTTTATTCA
CATTCTTGCCCGCCTGATGAATGCTCATCCGGAATTCCGTATGGCAATGAAAGACGGTGAGCTGGTGATA
TGGGATAGTGTTCACCCTTGTTACACCGTTTTCCATGAGCAAACTGAAACGTTTTCATCGCTCTGGAGTG
AATACCACGACGATTTCCGGCAGTTTCTACACATATATTCGCAAGATGTGGCGTGTTACGGTGAAAACCT
GGCCTATTTCCCTAAAGGGTTTATTGAGAATATGTTTTTCGTCTCAGCCAATCCCTGGGTGAGTTTCACC
AGTTTTGATTTAAACGTGGCCAATATGGACAACTTCTTCGCCCCCGTTTTCACCATGGGCAAATATTATA
CGCAAGGCGACAAGGTGCTGATGCCGCTGGCGATTCAGGTTCATCATGCCGTTTGTGATGGCTTCCATGT
CGGCAGAATGCTTAATGAATTACAACAGTACTGCGATGAGTGGCAGGGCGGGGCGTAATTTTTTTAAGGC
AGTTATTGGTGCCCTTAAACGCCTGGTTGCTACGCCTGAATAAGTGATAATAAGCGGATGAATGGCAGAA
ATTCGAAAGCAAATTCGACCCGGTCGTCGGTTCAGGGCAGGGTCGTTAAATAGCCGCTTATGTCTATTGC
TGGTTTACCGGTTTATTGACTACCGGAAGCAGTGTGACCGTGTGCTTCTCAAATGCCTGAGGCCAGTTTG
CTCAGGCTCTCCCCGTGGAGGTAATAATTGACGATATGATCATTTATTCTGCCTCCCAGAGCCTGATAAA
AACGGTTAGCGCTTCGTTAATACAGATGTAGGTGTTCCACAGGGTAGCCAGCAGCATCCTGCGATGCAGA
TCCGGAACATAATGGTGCAGGGCGCTTGTTTCGGCGTGGGTATGGTGGCAGGCCCCGTGGCCGGGGGACT
GTTGGGCGCTGCCGGCACCTGTCCTACGAGTTGCATGATAAAGAAGACAGTCATAAGTGCGGCGACGATA
GTCATGCCCCGCGCCCACCGGAAGGAGCTACCGGCAGCGGTGCGGACTGTTGTAACTCAGAATAAGAAAT
GAGGCCGCTCATGGCGTTGACTCTCAGTCATAGTATCGTGGTATCACCGGTTGGTTCCACTCTCTGTTGC
GGGCAACTTCAGCAGCACGTAGGGGACTTCCGCGTTTCCAGACTTTACGAAACACGGAAACCGAAGACCA
TTCATGTTGTTGCTCAGGTCGCAGACGTTTTGCAGCAGCAGTCGCTTCACGTTCGCTCGCGTATCGGTGA
TTCATTCTGCTAACCAGTAAGGCAACCCCGCCAGCCTAGCCGGGTCCTCAACGACAGGAGCACGATCATG
CGCACCCGTGGCCAGGACCCAACGCTGCCCGACTTTAAACGTGGATCATTTTCTTTAAATTTATGCTGAC
GACCTTTGAATTTGCCTTTTTTCTTAGCAATTTCGATTCCTTGTGCCTGACGTTCCTTAATTTTTTTTCG
TTCTGATTCTGCTTGATACTTGTACAATTCAATGACAAGGCTATTAATCAAACGCCTTAAATTTTCATCT
TCAATACCATTCATTGAGGGTAAATTTAAGACTTCCAGGGTTGCCCCCTTAATTTGAATTTGATTCATCA
ATTCTGTTAATTCTTTATTATTTCGTCCTAATCGATCTAATTCAGTAACAATAACAATATCCCCTTCACG
AATATAGTTAAGCATAGCTTGTAATTGTGGGCGTTCGACCGATTGACCGCTTAATTTGTCTGAAAAGACC
TTAGAAACGCCCTGTAACGCTTGTAATTGCCGATCTAAGTTCTGTTCTTTGCTACTGACACGTGCATAAC
CAATTTTAGCCATTTTCAACCAACCTCTAAAATTCTCTCGGTTGCAATAACCAATCAGCAATATCTACTT
TTTCAATTTCAAATTGCTTATCAGAAATTGTCTTTTCGTAAGCGATAAAATCTTGCGCATATTGTTGCTC
ATTAAAAATAGCCACCACTTCGTCATTTTCTAAAACTCGATAAATAAATTTTTTCATTTTACTCCTCCTA
TTATGCCCAACTTAAATGACCTATTCACCAAGTCAATTATACTGCTAAAATCATATTAGGACAAATAGGT
ATACTCTATTGACCTATAAATGATAGCAACTTAAAAGATCAAGTGTTCGCTTCGCTCTCACTGCCCCTCG
ACGTTTTAGTAGCCTTTCCCTCACTTCGTTCAGTCCAAGCCAACTAAAAGTTTTCGGGCTACTCTCTCCT
TCTCCCCCTAATAATTAATTAAAATCTTACTCTGTATATTTCTGCTAATCATTCACTAAACAGCAAAGAA
AAACAAACACGTATCATAGATATAAATGTAATGGCATAGTGCGGGTTTTATTTTCAGCCTGTATCGTAGC
TAAACAAATCGAGTTGTGGGTCCGTTTTGGGGCGTTCTGCCAATTTGTTTAGAGTTTCTTGAATAAATGT
ACGTTCTAAATTAAACGAAGCTGTCAGCGCCTTTATATAGCTTTCTCGTTCTTCTTTTTTTAATTTAATG
ATCGATAGCAACAATGATTTAACACTAGCAAGTTGAATGCCACCATTTCTTCCTGGTTTAATCTTAAAGA
AAATTTCCTGATTCGCCTTCAGTACCTTCAGCAATTTATCTAATGTCCGTTCAGGAATGCCTAGCACTTC
TCTAATCTCTTTTTTGGTCGTCGCTAAATAAGGCTTGTATACATCGCTTTTTTCGCTAATATAAGCCATT
AAATCTTCTTTCCATTCTGACAAATGAACACGTTGACGTTCGCTTCTTTTTTTCTTGAATTTAAACCACC
CTTGACGGACAAATAAATCTTTACTGGTTAAATCACTTGATACCCAAGCTTTGCAAAGAATGGTAATGTA
TTCCCTATTAGCCCCTTGATAGTTTTCTGAATAGGCACTTCTAACAATTTTGATTACTTCTTTTTCTTCT
AAGGGTTGATCTAATCGATTATTAAACTCAAACATATTATATTCGCACGTTTCGATTGAATAGCCTGAAC
TAAAGTAGGCTAAAGAGAGGGTAAACATAACGCTATTGCGCCCTACTAAACCCTTTTCTCCTGAAAATTT
CGTTTCGTGCAATAAGAGATTAAACCAGGGTTCATCTACTTGTTTTTTGCCTTCTGTACCGCTTAAAACC
GTTAGACTTGAACGAGTAAAGCCCTTATTATCTGTTTGTTTGAAAGACCAATCTTGCCATTCTTTGAAAG
AATAACGGTAATTGGGATCAAAAAATTCTACATTGTCCGTTCTTGGTATACGAGCAATCCCAAAATGATT
GCACGTTAGATCAACTGGCAAAGACTTTCCAAAATATTCTCGGATATTTTGCGAGATTATTTTGGCTGCT
TTGACAGATTTAAATTCTGATTTTGAAGTCACATAGACTGGCGTTTCTAAAACAAAATATGCTTGATAAC
CTTTATCAGATTTGATAATTAACGTAGGCATAAAACCTAAATCAATAGCTGTTGTTAAAATATCGCTTGC
TGAAATAGTTTCTTTTTCCGTGTGAATATCAAAATCAATAAAGAAGGTATTGATTTGTCTTAAATTGTTT
TCAGAATGTCCTTTAGTGTATGAACGGTTTTCGTCTGCATACGTACCATAACGATAAACGTTTGGTGTCC
AATGCGTAAATGTATCTTGATTTTCGTGAATCGCTTCTTCGGAAGTCAGAACAACGCCACGTCCGCCAAT
CATGCTTTTTTTTGAGCGATACGCAAAAATAGCCCCTTTACTTTTACCTGGCTTGGTAGTGATTGAGCGA
ATTTTACTATTTTTAAATTTGTACTTTAACAAGCCGTCATGAAGCACAGTTTCTACAACAAAAGGGATAT
TCATTCAGCTGTTCTCCTTTCTTACGAAAATTAATTAGTTAGAAGCTACGATCAAAGTTGAATCACAACA
AAAAAGGCAATCAACTAAGTTTTTCTTAATTGATTGCCTGGTATCTTCTTAAAGACTTGAAATCCCCTCA
AAAACCCGATATAATGGGTTTACAGATATTTAAGTATCTGATTAATAAAGTAATTAAATACTTTACCAAA
TTTTGGGTCTCGACTTCTTTAATTGATTGGTGGTAATCAATTAAGGCTCGCAGTTAAAGTTTCTCAGGCT
TTAACTGGTCGTGGCTCTTTTTTTGTATTCTTTATTCAGTTCGTTGTTTCGTTATATCTAGTATATCGCT
TTTTAAAAAAATAAGCAATGATTTCGTGCATTATTCACACGAAATCATTGCTTTTTTCTTCTTCCATTTC
TAACTCCAATGTTACTTGTTCTGTTTCTGGTTCTGGTTCTGTTGGCTCATTTGGGATTAAATCCACTACT
AGCGTTGAGTTAGTTCCGTCTCTAATAGCCGGTTAAGTAATAGCCGGTTAAGTGGTCAAACTTTGGGAAA
ATCTCAACCCGCATTAAGTTTTGATGCCATGACAATCGTTGGAAATTTGAACAAAACTAATGCTAAAAAG
CTATCTGACTTTATGAGTGTAGAGCCACAAATACGACTTTGGGATATACTTCAAACAAAGTTTAAAGCTA
AGGCACTTCAAGAAAAAGTTTATATCGAATATGACAAAGTAAAAGCAGATACTTGGGATAGACGTAATAT
GCGTGTTGAATTTAATCCCAATAAACTCACACATGAAGAAATGATTTGGTTAAAACAAAATATTATCGAC
TACATGGAAGATGACGGTTTTACAAGATTAGACTTAGCTTTTGATTTTGAAGATGATTTGAGCGATTACT
ATGCAATGACTGATAAAGCAGTTAAGAAAACTGTTTTTTATGGTCGTAATGGCAAGCCAGAAACAAAATA
TTTTGGTGTCCGTGATAGTGATAGATTTATTAGAATTTATAATAAAAAACAAGAACGTAAAGATAACGCA
GATGTTGAAGTTGTGTCTGAACATTTATGGCGTGTAGAAGTTGAATTAAAAAGAGATATGGTTGATTACT
GGAATGATTGTTTTAATGATTTACACATCTTGAAACCTGCGTGGGCTACTTTAGAAAAAATTAATGAGCA
AGCTATGGTTTATACTTTGTTGCATGAAGAAAGTATGTGGGGAAAGCTAAGTAAGAATACTAAGACTAAA
TTTAAAAAATTGATTAGAGAAATATCTCCAATTGATTTAACGGAATTAATGAAATCGACTTTAAAAGCGA
ACGAAAAACAATTGCAAAAGCAGATTGATTTTTGGCAACGTGAATTTAGGTTTTGGAAGTAAAATAAGTT
TTATTTGATAAAAATTGCTAATTCAGTATAATTAATATTTACGAGGTGACATAACGTATGAAAAAATCAG
AGGATTATTCCTCCTAAATATAAAAATTTAAAATTTAGGAGGAAGTTATATATGGCTAAAATGAGAATAT
CACCGGAATTGAAAAAACTGATCGAAGAATACCGCTGCGTAAAAGATACGGAAGGAATGTCTCCTGCTAA
GGTATATAAGCTGGTGGGAGAAAATGAAATCCTATATTTAAAAATGACGGACAGCCGGTATAAAGGGACC
ACCTATGATGTGGAACGGGAAAAGGACATGATGCTATGGCTGGAAGGAAAGCTGCCTGTTCCAAAGGTCC
TGCACTTTGAACGGCATGATGGCTGGAGCAATCTGCTCATGAGTGAGGCCGATGGCGTCCTTTGCTCGGA
AGGGTATGAAGATGAACAAAGCCCTGAAAAGACTATCGAGCTGTATGCGGAGTGCATCAGGCTCTTTCAC
TCCATCGACATATCGGATTGTCCCTATACGAATAGCTTAGACGGCCGCTTAGCCGAATTGGATTACTTAC
TGAATAACGATCTGGCCGATGTGGATTGCGAAAACTGGGAAGAAGACACTCCATTTAAAGATCCGCGCGA
GCTGTATGATTTTTTAAAGACGGAAAAGCCCGAAGAGGAACTTGTCTTTTCCCACGGCGACCTGGGAGAC
AGCAACATCTTTGTGAAAGATGGCAAAGTAAGTGGCTTTATTGATCTTGGGAGAAGCGGCAGGGCGGACA
AGTGGTATGACATTGCCTTCTGCGTCCGGTCGATCAGGGAGGATATCGGGGAAGAACAGTATGTCGAGCT
ATTTTTTGACTTACTGGGGATCAAGCCTGATTGGGAGAAAATAAAATATTATATTTTACTGGATGAATTG
TTTTAGTACCGAGTAGTTTTTAGATTTTGAAAGTGAATTTAATTTTATACACGTAAGTGATCATAAAATT
TATGAACGTATAACAACCACATTTTTTGGTTGCTTGTGGTTTTGATTTTGAATTTGGTTTTGAACTTATG
GACTGATTTATTCAGTCCATTTTTTGTGCTTGCACAAAAACTAGCCTCGCAGAGCACACGCATTAATGAC
TTATGAAACGTAGTAAATAAGTCTAGTGTGTTATACTTTACTTGGAAGATGCACCGAATAAAAAATATTG
AAGAACAACTAGCAAAAGATTTTAAAGAGTTATTTTATTTTAAGTCTTTATAACATGAGTGAAGCGAATT
TTTAAATTTCGATAGAAATTTTTACATCAAAAAGCCCCCTGTCAAAATTGACGAAGGGGGTTTTTTGGCG
CACGCTTTTCGTTAGAAATATACAAGATTGAAAATCGTGTATAAGTGCGCCCTTTGTTTTGAACTTAGCA
CGTTACATCAATTTTTTAAAATGATGTATAAGTGCGCCCTTTTAAATTTTGAGTGATTATATTTTTTGAG
TTAGAAAAAGGGATTGGGAAAATTTCCCAAAATAATTTAAAAAATAAGCAAAAATTTTCGATAGAGAATG
TGCTATTTTTTGTCAAAGGTGTATACCTTGACTGTGCTTGCTGTTACATTAAGTTTATTTTTAAGTTATT
AAAAAAGAAATAGCTTTTAAAGTTTGGCTCGCTGTCGCTTTATAAAGCTGATTGACTTTTGATTGCAAAC
TACTTAAAGAAAACAAACTCGGACTATTCGTTTTCTTCTCTTTGGTTTGAACATCAGCAATTATCCCCTC
TTGATTGCCTATTTTAGCTTGTTTAGAAGAAACAAAAGCTAAAAGCTCCTCTTGGGTTTTAAAACGCTGT
GTGGGGCTTAGAACGCCCTTAAACGACCCTTGGTTTACTTTTATACTAGCTTCCACCTCGAAAAAAGGTT
CTTTTTTAAAATTCTCTATGGCTTCCTGGCGCTGAAAAATAAGGTATAAGGTGGGCGTTTGAACACGTCC
TAGTGAAAATGTACCTTGTACGCCCTTCTGTTGTAAATTTAACGTATACAAAGGGCTTGCGTTCATGCCG
ATCAACCAATCGGCAATTTGGCGTGTTTGCGCTTCTTGATAAAAGGGATAGTAATTCATTCCAGGTTGCA
AATTTTGAAAACCGCTTCGGATTACATCTTTTTCTAAGCTATTGATCCATAGTCTTTTAAATGTTTTATC
TTTTGAAAAGGCATTTGCTTTATGGATAATCGACCAGGCGATATTTTCACCTTCTCTGTCGCTATCTGTT
GCAACAATAATTGTATTTGCCTTTTTGAGAAGTTCTGCAACAATTTTAAACTGCTTTCCCTTATCTTTTG
CAACTTCAAAATCGTATCGATCAGGAAAAATCGGCAAAGATTCAAGTTTCCAATTTTGCCACTTTTCGTC
ATAATGACCTGGTTCTGCTAATTCCACTAAATGCCCAAAACCAAAGGTGATAAACGTTTCATCTGTAAAT
AGTGGGTCTTTGATCTCAAAATAACCGTCTTTTTTGGTGCTTTGTTTTAAAGCACTTGCGTAGGCTAATG
CCTGGCTTGGTTTTTCAGCTAAAATAACCGTACTCATTAACTATCCCTCTTTTCATTGTTTTTTCTTTGA
TCGACTGTCACGTTATATCTTGCTCGATACCTTCTAAACGTTCGGCGATTGATTCCAGTTTGTTCTTCAA
CTTCTTTATCGGATAAACCATTCAAAAACAAATCGAAAGCCGAGATGCGCCGCGTGCGGCTGCTGGAGAT
GGCGGACGCGATGGATATGTTCTGCCAAGGGTTGGTTTGCGCATTCACAGTTCTCCGCAAGAATTGATTG
GCTCCAATTCTTGGAGTGGTGAATCCGTTAGCGAGGTGCCGCCGGCTTCCATTCA
Features (pLannotate 1.2.2; 22 found; start..end, strand, type, name):
    478..846     +  CDS            dddI: DDDI_BURC1 - Experimental evidence at protein level: Swiss-Prot protein existence level 1. Immunity protein component of a toxin-immunity protein module, which functions as a cellular contact-dependent growth inhibition (CDI) system. CDI modules allow bacteria to communicate with and inhibit the growth of closely related neighboring bacteria in a contact-dependent fashion. Bacteria that have this module inhibit or kill bacteria without it, giving them a growth advantage. Specifically inhibits the toxic activity of cognate toxin DddA (C-terminal 163 residue fragment) upon expression in E.coli.
    881..930     +  CDS            SET1 (fragment): solubility-enhancement tag derived from T7 phage gene 10B
    938..985     +  terminator     T7 terminator: transcription terminator for bacteriophage T7 RNA polymerase
    985..1556    -  CDS            TcR (fragment): tetracycline efflux protein; tet; confers resistance to tetracycline
   1604..1632    -  promoter       tet promoter: E. coli promoter for tetracycline efflux protein gene
   1744..2289    +  rep_origin     p15A ori: Plasmids containing the medium-copy-number p15A origin of replication can be propagated in E. coli cells that contain a second plasmid with the ColE1 origin.
   2306..2326    -  protein_bind   lox66 (fragment): Right element (RE) mutant of loxP (Araki et al., 2010). Cre-mediated recombination occurs in the 8-bp core sequence (GCATACAT). Cre recombinase
   2557..2666    +  oriT           oriT: incP origin of transfer
   2848..2903    +  rep_origin     RSF ori (fragment): Plasmids containing the RSF 1030 origin of replication can be propagated in E. coli cells that contain additional plasmids with compatible origins.
   3022..3165    -  mobile_element IS1 (fragment): prokaryotic transposable element IS1
   3286..3388    +  promoter       cat promoter: promoter of the E. coli cat gene encoding chloramphenicol acetyltransferase
   3389..4048    +  CDS            CmR: chloramphenicol acetyltransferase; cat; confers resistance to chloramphenicol
   4347..4445    -  CDS            YPB2_ECOLX (fragment): Protein predicted: Swiss-Prot protein existence level 4. From Escherichia coli.
   4432..4489    +  CDS            TcR (fragment): tetracycline efflux protein; tet; confers resistance to tetracycline
   4486..4579    -  CDS            TcR (fragment): tetracycline efflux protein; tet; confers resistance to tetracycline
   4715..4840    +  CDS            YPB1_ECOLX (fragment): Protein predicted: Swiss-Prot protein existence level 4. From Escherichia coli.
   5937..7424    -  CDS            repR: REPR_STRAG - Protein predicted: Swiss-Prot protein existence level 4. Essential for replication. From Streptococcus agalactiae.
   7581..7708    +  ncRNA          Plasmid RNAIII: Accession: RF00235 - Plasmid RNAIII
   7808..7924    -  CDS            copR (fragment): COPR_STRAG - Protein predicted: Swiss-Prot protein existence level 4. Involved in copy control of plasmid pIP501. From Streptococcus agalactiae.
   7931..8809    +  CDS            repD (fragment): REPD_STAAU - Experimental evidence at protein level: Swiss-Prot protein existence level 1. This protein is probably a specific topoisomerase involved in initiating replication. This protein is specifically required and may be rate-limiting for replication of the plasmid in vivo. From Staphylococcus aureus.
   8942..9736    +  CDS            KanR: aminoglycoside phosphotransferase; aphA-3; confers resistance to kanamycin
  11673..335     -  CDS            TcR (fragment) (across the origin): tetracycline efflux protein; tet; confers resistance to tetracycline
