[The description below was written by a language model from this plasmid's Addgene catalogue record and pLannotate feature annotations shown in this document.]
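Description:
pBS10-ribE-dddAI-FLAG is an E. coli–Firmicutes shuttle plasmid for bacterial expression, built on the pBS10 backbone and roughly 11.6 kb in size. In E. coli it replicates from a medium-copy p15A origin and is selected with chloramphenicol through a cat promoter–CmR cassette. For Gram-positive hosts, the feature table shows replication functions related to the streptococcal plasmid pIP501 (repR, a copR fragment and the antisense RNAIII involved in copy control), along with a fragment of a staphylococcal repD gene. An aphA-3 kanamycin resistance gene provides selection in Firmicutes. An incP oriT is also present, which would allow conjugative mobilisation from a suitable donor strain. The scattered TcR fragments, tet promoter, IS1 fragment and partial lox66 and RSF ori hits appear to be backbone remnants rather than functional parts.

The payload is dddAI (dddI) from Burkholderia cenocepacia, the immunity protein that specifically neutralises the toxic double-stranded-DNA cytosine deaminase DddA. It carries a C-terminal FLAG epitope for detection. The catalogue lists the promoter as pSpac(hy), an IPTG-responsive hybrid promoter widely used in Gram-positive bacteria, although the automated annotation did not detect it. "ribE" in the name probably refers to a riboswitch regulatory element, but the record does not define it. A T7 terminator lies downstream of the coding region, and the short "SET1" hit between the gene and the terminator is probably an annotation artefact.

The stated purpose is regulated expression of DddAI-FLAG in Firmicutes. In the associated work on genome-wide protein–DNA interaction mapping with DddA fusions, controlled immunity protein expression would presumably restrain deaminase activity, though the record does not spell this out.
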