Addgene plasmid #186562: pBS10-ribE-dddAI-FLAG
Purpose: Regulated expression in Firmicutes of the DddA immunity determinant with a C-terminal fusion to a FLAG epitope (DddAI-FLAG)
Depositing lab: Joseph Mougous. Depositing organization: University of Washington. Publication: Genome-wide protein-DNA interaction site mapping in bacteria using a double-stranded DNA-specific cytosine deaminase. Gallagher LA, Velazquez E, Peterson SB, Charity JC, Radey MC, Gebhardt MJ, Hsu F, Shull LM, Cutler KJ, Macareno K, de Moraes MH, Penewit KM, Kim J, Andrade PA, LaFramboise T, Salipante SJ, Reniere ML, de Lorenzo V, Wiggins PA, Dove SL, Mougous JD. Nat Microbiol. 2022 Jun;7(6):844-855. doi: 10.1038/s41564-022-01133-9. Epub 2022 Jun 1. PubMed 35650286.
Backbone
  Vector backbone: pBS10
  Backbone size w/o insert (bp): 11121
  Total vector size (bp): 11568
  Vector type: Bacterial Expression
  Selectable markers: Kanamycin in Firmicutes
Growth in bacteria
  Bacterial resistance: Chloramphenicol, 25 μg/mL
  Growth temperature: 37°C
  Growth strain: DH5alpha
  Growth instructions: Use kanamycin for selection in Firmicutes
  Copy number: Unknown
Gene/Insert
  Gene/Insert name: dddAI (alt name: dddI)
  Species: Burkholderia cenocepacia
  Insert size (bp): 396
  Promoter: pSpac(hy)
  Tag / fusion protein: FLAG (C terminal on insert)
  Cloning method: Gibson Cloning
  Sequencing primers: 5′ CGATCCTTGAAGCTGTCCCT; 3′ CATAAGGGAGAGCGTCGACC
Terms and licenses: Academic/Nonprofit Terms; Industry Terms: Not Available to Industry
How to cite: pBS10-ribE-dddAI-FLAG was a gift from Joseph Mougous (Addgene plasmid # 186562 ; http://n2t.net/addgene:186562 ; RRID:Addgene_186562)
